Addgene plasmid #72778: pAWSV-25
Purpose: pBT264-[miR-29c]
Depositing lab: Timothy Lu. Depositing organization: Massachusetts Institute of Technology. Publication: Massively parallel high-order combinatorial genetics in human cells. Wong AS, Choi GC, Cheng AA, Purcell O, Lu TK. Nat Biotechnol. 2015 Sep;33(9):952-61. doi: 10.1038/nbt.3326. Epub 2015 Aug 17. PubMed 26280411.
Backbone
  Vector backbone: pBT264
Growth in bacteria
  Bacterial resistance: Ampicillin, 100 μg/mL
  Growth temperature: 37°C
  Growth strain: DH5alpha
  Copy number: Unknown
Gene/Insert
  Gene/Insert name: [miR-29c]
Terms and licenses: Academic/Nonprofit Terms; Industry Terms: Not Available to Industry
How to cite: pAWSV-25 was a gift from Timothy Lu (Addgene plasmid # 72778 ; http://n2t.net/addgene:72778 ; RRID:Addgene_72778)
