[The description below was written by a language model from this plasmid's Addgene catalogue record and pLannotate feature annotations shown in this document.]
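Description:
pAWSV-25 is a 4,520 bp bacterial cloning plasmid built on the pBT264 backbone and carrying a miR-29c insert, described in the record simply as pBT264-[miR-29c]. It is propagated in E. coli using a high-copy ColE1/pUC-type origin and is selected with ampicillin through a β-lactamase gene driven by its own bla promoter. The backbone has the layout of a phagemid-style cloning vector. An f1 origin allows single-stranded DNA production. A lacZα fragment sits alongside the lac promoter, lac operator and CAP binding site, and a residual piece of lacI is also annotated. T7 and T3 phage promoters face inward from either side of the insert region.

Between the T7 and T3 promoters, the annotation identifies a fragment matching the mir-29 microRNA precursor family, consistent with the stated miR-29c insert, and an SV40 polyadenylation signal on the same strand and downstream of it. No mammalian promoter is detected in the feature table, and the record does not state what drives miRNA expression. Several hundred bases around the precursor are unannotated, so the table may not capture other elements in the insert region. The species of origin of the miR-29c sequence is also not given.

The associated publication concerns massively parallel, high-order combinatorial genetics in human cells. This suggests that the plasmid serves as a storage or source vector for a single miRNA unit that is then assembled into combinatorial libraries, rather than as a final expression construct, although the record does not spell out this role.
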