Features (pLannotate 1.2.2; 13 found; start..end, strand, type, name):
     33..461     -  rep_origin     f1 ori (sequence partly withheld): f1 bacteriophage origin of replication; arrow indicates direction of (+) strand synthesis
    466..623     -  CDS            lacZα (fragment): LacZα fragment of β-galactosidase; lacZ fragment
    626..644     +  promoter       T7 promoter: promoter for bacteriophage T7 RNA polymerase
   1175..1256    -  polyA_signal   SV40 poly(A) signal: SV40 polyadenylation signal
   1555..1616    -  ncRNA          mir-29 (fragment): Accession: RF00074 - mir-29 microRNA precursor
   2335..2353    -  promoter       T3 promoter: promoter for bacteriophage T3 RNA polymerase
   2398..2414    -  protein_bind   lac operator: The lac repressor binds to the lac operator to inhibit transcription in E. coli. This inhibition can be relieved by adding lactose or isopropyl-β-D-thiogalactopyranoside (IPTG). lac repressor encoded by lacI
   2422..2452    -  promoter       lac promoter: promoter for the E. coli lac operon
   2467..2488    -  protein_bind   CAP binding site: CAP binding activates transcription in the presence of cAMP. E. coli catabolite activator protein
   2501..2593    -  CDS            lacI (fragment): lac repressor; lacI; The lac repressor binds to the lac operator to inhibit transcription in E. coli. This inhibition can be relieved by adding lactose or isopropyl-β-D-thiogalactopyranoside (IPTG).
   2776..3364    -  rep_origin     ori: high-copy-number ColE1/pMB1/pBR322/pUC origin of replication
   3535..4395    -  CDS            AmpR: β-lactamase; bla; confers resistance to ampicillin, carbenicillin, and related antibiotics
   4396..4500    -  promoter       AmpR promoter: bla
>Addgene plasmid #72778 | pAWSV-25 | depositor full sequence | sequence record 133583 | pAWSV-25 sequence 4520 bps
CACCTAAATTGTAAGCGTTAATATTTTGTTAAAATTCGCGTTAAATTTTTGTTAAATCAGCTCATTTTTT
AACCAATAGGCCGAAATCGGCAAAATCCCTTATAAATCAAAAGAATAGACCGAGATAGGGT
[37 nt withheld, positions 132-168]
AAAGAACGTGGACTCCAACGTCAAAGG
[49 nt withheld, positions 196-244]
T
[91 nt withheld, positions 246-336]
G
[124 nt withheld, positions 338-461]
CCCATTCGCCATTCAGGCTGCGCAACTGTTGGGAAGGGCGATCGGTGCGGGCCTCTTCGCTATTACGCCA
GCTGGCGAAAGGGGGATGTGCTGCAAGGCGATTAAGTTGGGTAACGCCAGGGTTTTCCCAGTCACGACGT
TGTAAAACGACGGCCAGTGAATTGTAATACGACTCACTATAGGGCGAATTGGGTACAGGCGCGCCTCAGC
CTAAAGCTTTTTCCCCGTATCCCCCCAGGTGTCTGCAGGCTCAAAGAGCAGCGAGAAGCGTTCAGAGGAA
AGCGATCCCGTGCCACCTTCCCCGTGCCCGGGCTGTCCCCGCACGCTGCCGGCTCGGGGATGCGGGGGGA
GCGCCGGACCGGAGCGGAGCCCCGGGCGGCTCGCTGCTGCCCCCTAGCGGGGGAGGGACGTAATTACATC
CCTGGGGGCTTTGGGGGGGGGCTGTCCCCGTGCACTCAGCCTAAAGCTTTTTCCCCGTATCCCCCCAGGT
GTCTGCAGGCTCAAAGAGCAGCGAGAAGCGTTCAGAGGAAAGCGATCCCGTGCCACCTTCCCCGTGCCCG
GGCTGTCCCCGCACGCTGCCGGCTCGGGGATGCGGGGGGAGCGCCGGACCGGAGCGGAGCCCCGGGCGGC
TCGCTGCTGCCCCCTAGCGGGGGAGGGACGTAATTACATCCCTGGGGGCTTTGGGGGGGGGCTGTCCCCA
CTAGTGATTCGAGGCAGTGAAAAAAATGCTTTATTTGTGAAATTTGTGATGCTATTGCTTTATTTGTAAC
CATTATAAGCTGCAATAAACAAGTTAACAACAACAATTGGGTCTTTGGAATTCCGTTGCGGATCCCAGAA
TTTAGAACAGCACTACATTTCAGCAAAATGCAACTAGAGAACATCAGATAAATTATAGTAATTTGTTTTT
AAAAATCCATTAAACTATCTCTTACCTCTGCAATAATGTATCATACATGCAGTTACAGAAGTTAGTAGGG
AAAAGCATGATCTTCCTTCCCTATTCTCTGCCCATCCATCTTCCAGGAAACCACAGGCTGCTGCTGCCCA
GAGTTGGCATGAGGCTTCGAGGCTGCTGCTTTTCCCCCTACATCATAACCGATTTCAAATGGTGCTAGAC
AAAAACAGACTCTGAACACCAGGAGAAATCGGTCAGCCTGTGTAAGAGATGGGCCAGTGGTGCTCCCAGG
GTCTGCACCTCGACAGTCCAGGTGGCAAGTCTGATTTCGGGTGCCCCGCAATCAACGCCGAATACTCCAG
GGCATCCTCTAAGAGCAGACTGATGGTGTCGATGTGGACAAAATGGTCCTCCAGGTGTACTGCCCTCTCC
CCTGCCCCATGACAATCAGATCTTCAGCCTAAAGCTTTTTCCCCGTATCCCCCCAGGTGTCTGCAGGCTC
AAAGAGCAGCGAGAAGCGTTCAGAGGAAAGCGATCCCGTGCCACCTTCCCCGTGCCCGGGCTGTCCCCGC
ACGCTGCCGGCTCGGGGATGCGGGGGGAGCGCCGGACCGGAGCGGAGCCCCGGGCGGCTCGCTGCTGCCC
CCTAGCGGGGGAGGGACGTAATTACATCCCTGGGGGCTTTGGGGGGGGGCTGTCCCCGTGCACTCAGCCT
AAAGCTTTTTCCCCGTATCCCCCCAGGTGTCTGCAGGCTCAAAGAGCAGCGAGAAGCGTTCAGAGGAAAG
CGATCCCGTGCCACCTTCCCCGTGCCCGGGCTGTCCCCGCACGCTGCCGGCTCGGGGATGCGGGGGGAGC
GCCGGACCGGAGCGGAGCCCCGGGCGGCTCGCTGCTGCCCCCTAGCGGGGGAGGGACGTAATTACATCCC
TGGGGGCTTTGGGGGGGGGCTGTCCCCATTTAAATCAGCTCCAGCTTTTGTTCCCTTTAGTGAGGGTTAA
TTTCGAGCTTGGCGTAATCATGGTCATAGCTGTTTCCTGTGTGAAATTGTTATCCGCTCACAATTCCACA
CAACATACGAGCCGGAAGCATAAAGTGTAAAGCCTGGGGTGCCTAATGAGTGAGCTAACTCACATTAATT
GCGTTGCGCTCACTGCCCGCTTTCCAGTCGGGAAACCTGTCGTGCCAGCTGCATTAATGAATCGGCCAAC
GCGCGGGGAGAGGCGGTTTGCGTATTGGGCGCTCTTCCGCTTCCTCGCTCACTGACTCGCTGCGCTCGGT
CGTTCGGCTGCGGCGAGCGGTATCAGCTCACTCAAAGGCGGTAATACGGTTATCCACAGAATCAGGGGAT
AACGCAGGAAAGAACATGTGAGCAAAAGGCCAGCAAAAGGCCAGGAACCGTAAAAAGGCCGCGTTGCTGG
CGTTTTTCCATAGGCTCCGCCCCCCTGACGAGCATCACAAAAATCGACGCTCAAGTCAGAGGTGGCGAAA
CCCGACAGGACTATAAAGATACCAGGCGTTTCCCCCTGGAAGCTCCCTCGTGCGCTCTCCTGTTCCGACC
CTGCCGCTTACCGGATACCTGTCCGCCTTTCTCCCTTCGGGAAGCGTGGCGCTTTCTCATAGCTCACGCT
GTAGGTATCTCAGTTCGGTGTAGGTCGTTCGCTCCAAGCTGGGCTGTGTGCACGAACCCCCCGTTCAGCC
CGACCGCTGCGCCTTATCCGGTAACTATCGTCTTGAGTCCAACCCGGTAAGACACGACTTATCGCCACTG
GCAGCAGCCACTGGTAACAGGATTAGCAGAGCGAGGTATGTAGGCGGTGCTACAGAGTTCTTGAAGTGGT
GGCCTAACTACGGCTACACTAGAAGGACAGTATTTGGTATCTGCGCTCTGCTGAAGCCAGTTACCTTCGG
AAAAAGAGTTGGTAGCTCTTGATCCGGCAAACAAACCACCGCTGGTAGCGGTGGTTTTTTTGTTTGCAAG
CAGCAGATTACGCGCAGAAAAAAAGGATCTCAAGAAGATCCTTTGATCTTTTCTACGGGGTCTGACGCTC
AGTGGAACGAAAACTCACGTTAAGGGATTTTGGTCATGAGATTATCAAAAAGGATCTTCACCTAGATCCT
TTTAAATTAAAAATGAAGTTTTAAATCAATCTAAAGTATATATGAGTAAACTTGGTCTGACAGTTACCAA
TGCTTAATCAGTGAGGCACCTATCTCAGCGATCTGTCTATTTCGTTCATCCATAGTTGCCTGACTCCCCG
TCGTGTAGATAACTACGATACGGGAGGGCTTACCATCTGGCCCCAGTGCTGCAATGATACCGCGAGACCC
ACGCTCACCGGCTCCAGATTTATCAGCAATAAACCAGCCAGCCGGAAGGGCCGAGCGCAGAAGTGGTCCT
GCAACTTTATCCGCCTCCATCCAGTCTATTAATTGTTGCCGGGAAGCTAGAGTAAGTAGTTCGCCAGTTA
ATAGTTTGCGCAACGTTGTTGCCATTGCTACAGGCATCGTGGTGTCACGCTCGTCGTTTGGTATGGCTTC
ATTCAGCTCCGGTTCCCAACGATCAAGGCGAGTTACATGATCCCCCATGTTGTGCAAAAAAGCGGTTAGC
TCCTTCGGTCCTCCGATCGTTGTCAGAAGTAAGTTGGCCGCAGTGTTATCACTCATGGTTATGGCAGCAC
TGCATAATTCTCTTACTGTCATGCCATCCGTAAGATGCTTTTCTGTGACTGGTGAGTACTCAACCAAGTC
ATTCTGAGAATAGTGTATGCGGCGACCGAGTTGCTCTTGCCCGGCGTCAATACGGGATAATACCGCGCCA
CATAGCAGAACTTTAAAAGTGCTCATCATTGGAAAACGTTCTTCGGGGCGAAAACTCTCAAGGATCTTAC
CGCTGTTGAGATCCAGTTCGATGTAACCCACTCGTGCACCCAACTGATCTTCAGCATCTTTTACTTTCAC
CAGCGTTTCTGGGTGAGCAAAAACAGGAAGGCAAAATGCCGCAAAAAAGGGAATAAGGGCGACACGGAAA
TGTTGAATACTCATACTCTTCCTTTTTCAATATTATTGAAGCATTTATCAGGGTTATTGTCTCATGAGCG
GATACATATTTGAATGTATTTAGAAAAATAAACAAATAGGGGTTCCGCGCACATTTCCCCGAAAAGTGC
