>Addgene plasmid #72778 | pAWSV-25 | addgene partial sequence | sequence record 137851 | SV40pA-R 5'-GAAATTTGTGATGCTATTGC-3'
GTTAACAACAACAATTGGGTCTTTGGAATTCCGTTGCGGATCCCAGAATTTAGAACAGCACTACATTTCA
GCAAAATGCAACTAGAGAACATCAGATAAATTATAGTAATTTGTTTTTAAAAATCCATTAAACTATCTCT
TACCTCTGCAATAATGTATCATACATGCAGTTACAGAAGTTAGTAGGGAAAAGCATGATCTTCCTTCCCT
ATTCTCTGCCCATCCATCTTCCAGGAAACCACAGGCTGCTGCTGCCCAGAGTTGGCATGAGGCTTCGAGG
CTGCTGCTTTTCCCCCTACATCATAACCGATTTCAAATGGTGCTAGACAAAAACAGACTCTGAACACCAG
GAGAAATCGGTCAGCCTGTGTAAGAGATGGGCCAGTGGTGCTCCCAGGGTCTGCACCTCGACAGTCCAGG
TGGCAAGTCTGATTTCGGGTGCCCCGCAATCAACGCCGAATACTCCAGGGCATCCTCTAAGAGCAGACTG
ATGGTGTCGATGTGGACAAAATGGTCCTCCAGGTGTACTGCCCTCTCCCCTGCCCCATGACAATCAGATC
TTCAGCCTAAAGCTTTTTCCCCGTATCCCCCCAGGTGTCTGCAGGCTCAAAGAGCAGCGAGAAGCGTTCA
GAGGAAAGCGATCCCGTGCCACCTTCCCCGTGCCCGGGCTGTCCCCGCACGCTGCCGGCTCGGGGATGCG
GGGGGAGCGCCGGACCGGAGCGGAGCCCCGGGCGGCTCGCTGCTGCCCCCTAGCGGGGGAGGGACGTAAT
TACATCCCTGGGGGCTTTGG
