>Addgene plasmid #72778 | pAWSV-25 | addgene partial sequence | sequence record 137852 | M13-Rev 5'-CAGGAAACAGCTATGACC-3'
AAAGCTGGAGCTGATTTAAATGGGGACAGCCCCCCCCCAAAGCCCCCAGGGATGTAATTACGTCCCTCCC
CCGCTAGGGGGCAGCAGCGAGCCGCCCGGGGCTCCGCTCCGGTCCGGCGCTCCCCCCGCATCCCCGAGCC
GGCAGCGTGCGGGGACAGCCCGGGCACGGGGAAGGTGGCACGGGATCGCTTTCCTCTGAACGCTTCTCGC
TGCTCTTTGAGCCTGCAGACACCTGGGGGGATACGGGGAAAAAGCTTTAGGCTGAGTGCACGGGGACAGC
CCCCCCCCAAAGCCCCCAGGGATGTAATTACGTCCCTCCCCCGCTAGGGGGCAGCAGCGAGCCGCCCGGG
GCTCCGCTCCGGTCCGGCGCTCCCCCCGCATCCCCGAGCCGGCAGCGTGCGGGGACAGCCCGGGCACGGG
GAAGGTGGCACGGGATCGCTTTCCTCTGAACGCTTCTCGCTGCTCTTTGAGCCTGCAGACACCTGGGGGG
ATACGGGGAAAAAGCTTTAGGCTGAAGATCTGATTGTCATGGGGCAGGGGAGAGGGCAGTACACCTGGAG
GACCATTTTGTCCACAT
